Addgene plasmid #62923: pBabe-puro-Flag-IDH1
Purpose: Retrovirus expression plasmid
Depositing lab: Yue Xiong. Depositing organization: University of North Carolina at Chapel Hill. Publication: Glioma-derived mutations in IDH1 dominantly inhibit IDH1 catalytic activity and induce HIF-1alpha. Zhao S, Lin Y, Xu W, Jiang W, Zha Z, Wang P, Yu W, Li Z, Gong L, Peng Y, Ding J, Lei Q, Guan KL, Xiong Y. Science. 2009 Apr 10;324(5924):261-5. doi: 10.1126/science.1170944. PubMed 19359588.
Backbone
  Vector backbone: pBABE-puro
  Backbone manufacturer: Addgene plasmid # 1764
  Backbone size w/o insert (bp): 5169
  Total vector size (bp): 6454
  Vector type: Mammalian Expression, Retroviral
  Selectable markers: Puromycin
Growth in bacteria
  Bacterial resistance: Ampicillin, 100 μg/mL
  Growth temperature: 37°C
  Growth strain: NEB Stable
  Copy number: High Copy
Gene/Insert
  Gene/Insert name: IDH1 (alt name: Isocitrate Dehydrogenase)
  Species: H. sapiens (human)
  GenBank ID: NG_023319.2
  Entrez Gene: IDH1 (a.k.a. HEL-216, HEL-S-26, IDCD, IDH, IDP, IDPC, PICD)
  Tag / fusion protein: Flag (C terminal on backbone)
  Cloning method: Restriction Enzyme; 5′ cloning site EcoRI (unknown if destroyed); 3′ cloning site BamHI (unknown if destroyed)
  Sequencing primers: 5′ pBABE 5'; 3′ pBABE 3'
Terms and licenses: Academic/Nonprofit Terms; Industry Terms: Not Available to Industry
How to cite: pBabe-puro-Flag-IDH1 was a gift from Yue Xiong (Addgene plasmid # 62923)
