[The description below was written by a language model from this plasmid's Addgene catalogue record.]
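Description:
pBabe-puro-Flag-IDH1 is a retroviral mammalian expression plasmid built on the pBABE-puro backbone, with a recorded total size of about 6.45 kb (backbone about 5.2 kb). It is maintained in bacteria as a high-copy plasmid under ampicillin selection, and transduced or transfected mammalian cells can be selected with puromycin. No feature table accompanies this record, so individual elements are not itemised. As a general property of pBABE-type vectors, the insert sits between Moloney murine leukaemia virus-derived long terminal repeats alongside a packaging signal. The 5′ LTR usually drives transcription of the cloned gene, and a separate internal promoter expresses the puromycin resistance gene. The record itself does not name the promoter acting on the insert.

The payload is human IDH1, which encodes the cytosolic NADP-dependent isocitrate dehydrogenase. It was cloned by restriction digestion between EcoRI and BamHI sites, and it is not known whether these sites survived cloning. The protein carries a Flag epitope tag, listed as C-terminal and contributed by the backbone, which allows detection or immunoprecipitation with anti-Flag antibodies. No mutation is recorded for the insert.

When introduced into a retroviral packaging cell line, the plasmid yields replication-defective virus that integrates the Flag-IDH1 and puromycin cassette into dividing target cells, allowing stable expressing populations to be derived. The associated study examined how glioma-derived IDH1 mutations affect IDH1 catalytic activity and HIF-1alpha. This suggests the construct is used to express tagged IDH1 stably in mammalian cells for such functional comparisons.
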