>Addgene plasmid #62923 | pBabe-puro-Flag-IDH1 | addgene partial sequence | sequence record 141608 | pBABE5 5'-CTTTATCCAGCCCTCAC-3'
TGGTGGTCGTAGGAATTCATGTCCAAAAAAATCAGTGGCGGTTCTGTGGTAGAGATGCAAGGAGATGAAA
TGACACGAATCATTTGGGAATTGATTAAAGAGAAACTCATTTTTCCCTACGTGGAATTGGATCTACATAG
CTATGATTTAGGCATAGAGAATCGTGATGCCACCAACGACCAAGTCACCAAGGATGCCGCAGAAGCTATA
AAGAAGCATAATGTTGGCGTCAAATGTGCCACTATCACTCCTGATGAGAAGAGGGTTGAGGAGTTCAAGT
TGAAACAAATGTGGAAATCACCAAATGGCACCATACGAAATATTCTGGGTGGCACGGTCTTCAGAGAAGC
CATTATCTGCAAAAATATCCCCCGGCTTGTGAGTGGATGGGTAAAACCTATCATCATAGGTCGTCATGCT
TATGGGGATCAATACAGAGCAACTGATTTTGTTGTTCCTGGGCCTGGAAAAGTAGAGATAACCTACACAC
CAAGTGACGGAACCCAAAAGGTGACATACCTGGTACATAACTTTGAAGAAGGTGGTGGTGTTGCCATGGG
GATGTATAATCAAGATAAGTCAATTGAAGATTTTGCACACAGTTCCTTCCAAATGGCTCTGTCTAAGGGT
TGGCCTTTGTATCTGAGCACCAAAAACACTATTCTGAAGAAATATGATGGGCGTTTTAAAGACATCTTTC
AGGAGATATATGACAAGCAGTACAAGTCCCAGTTTGAAGCTCAAAAGATCTGGTATGAGCATAGGCTCAT
CGACGACATGGTGGCCCAAGCTATGAAATCAGAGGGAGGCTTCATCTGGGCCTGTAAAAACTATGATGGT
GACGTGCAGTCGGACTCTGTGGCCCAAGGGTATGGCTCTCTCGGCATGATGACCAGCGTGCTGGTTTGTC
CAGATGGCAAGACAGTAGAAGCAGAGGCTGCCC
