>Addgene plasmid #62923 | pBabe-puro-Flag-IDH1 | addgene partial sequence | sequence record 142192 | pBABE3 5'-ACCCTAACTGACACACATTCC-3'
TCCTACTTATCGTCGTCATCCTTGTAATCGGGATCCACAAGTTTGGCCTGAGCTAGTTTGATCTTCAAGT
TTTCTCCAAGTTTATCCATGAACTCAAATGTATTCAAGTAGTCAGAACGTTGCACATTGGGTAAACCTTT
AATGCAAGCAGCCAAGTCCTTGGTCATGAAGCCAGCCTCAATTGTCTCAATAGAGACTTCTTCCAAAGCA
TTTGCAAAGAAGGCAAGCTCTTTATTGTTATCAAGCTTTGCTCTGTGGGCTAACCCTCTGGTCCAGGCAA
AAATGGAAGCAATGGGATTGGTGGACGTCTCCTGTCCTTTCTGGTACATGCGGTAGTGTCGGGTTACAGT
CCCGTGGGCAGCCTCTGCTTCTACTGTCTTGCCATCTGGACAAACCAGCACGCTGGTCATCATGCCGAGA
GAGCCATACCCTTGGGCCACAGAGTCCGACTGCACGTCACCATCATAGTTTTTACAGGCCCAGATGAAGC
CTCCCTCTGATTTCATAGCTTGGGCCACCATGTCGTCGATGAGCCTATGCTCATACCAGATCTTTTGAGC
TTCAAACTGGGACTTGTACTGCTTGTCATATATCTCCTGAAAGATGTCTTTAAAACGCCCATCATATTTC
TTCAGAATAGTGTTTTTGGTGCTCAGATACAAAGGCCAACCCTTAGACAGAGCCATTTGGAAGGAACTGT
GTGCAAAATCTTCAATTGACTTATCTTGATTATACATCCCCATGGCAACACCACCACCTTCTTCAAAGTT
ATGTACCAGGTATGTCACCTTTTGGGTTCCGTCACTTGGTGTGTAGGTTATCTCTACTTTTCCAGGCCCA
GGAACAACAAAATCAGTTGCTCTGTATTGATCCCCATAAGCATGACGACCTATGATGATAGGTTTTACCC
ATCCACTCACAAGCCGGG
